Addgene plasmid #185353: pGEX-6P-1-gp78 RING
Purpose: RING domain-containing GST fusion protein for ubiquitination assays.
Depositing lab: Allan Weissman. Depositing organization: National Cancer Institute (NCI). Publication: A structurally conserved site in AUP1 binds the E2 enzyme UBE2G2 and is essential for ER-associated degradation. Smith CE, Tsai YC, Liang YH, Khago D, Mariano J, Li J, Tarasov SG, Gergel E, Tsai B, Villaneuva M, Clapp ME, Magidson V, Chari R, Byrd RA, Ji X, Weissman AM. PLoS Biol. 2021 Dec 8;19(12):e3001474. doi: 10.1371/journal.pbio.3001474. eCollection 2021 Dec. PubMed 34879065.
Backbone
  Vector backbone: pGEX-6P-1
  Vector type: Bacterial Expression
Growth in bacteria
  Bacterial resistance: Ampicillin, 100 μg/mL
  Growth temperature: 37°C
  Growth strain: DH5alpha
  Copy number: High Copy
Gene/Insert
  Gene/Insert name: gp78 cytoplasmic domain
  Species: H. sapiens (human)
  Mutation: Stop codon after aa 393
  Entrez Gene: AMFR (a.k.a. GP78, RNF45, SPG89)
  Tag / fusion protein: GST (N terminal on backbone)
  Cloning method: Restriction Enzyme; 5′ cloning site BamHI (not destroyed); 3′ cloning site SalI (not destroyed)
  Sequencing primers: 5′ -
Terms and licenses: Academic/Nonprofit Terms; Industry Terms: Not Available to Industry
Depositor comments: Plasmid contains sequence encoding the entire C-terminus of gp78. Stop codon placed following the RING domain to limit expression to GST-RING domain fusion.
How to cite: pGEX-6P-1-gp78 RING was a gift from Allan Weissman (Addgene plasmid # 185353 ; http://n2t.net/addgene:185353 ; RRID:Addgene_185353)
