[The description below was written by a language model from this plasmid's Addgene catalogue record and pLannotate feature annotations shown in this document.]
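Description:
pGEX-6P-1-gp78 RING is a bacterial expression plasmid built on the pGEX-6P-1 backbone for producing a GST-tagged fragment of the human E3 ubiquitin ligase gp78 (AMFR, also called RNF45) in E. coli. It replicates from a high-copy ColE1/pMB1-type origin and is selected with ampicillin through the bla (β-lactamase) gene under its own promoter. The 6,008-nt sequenced record also shows backbone remnants typical of this vector family, including fragments of rop and the pBR322 bom region, and a lac promoter/operator with a lacZα segment downstream of lacI.

Expression is driven by the tac promoter, a strong trp/lac hybrid, followed by a lac operator. The plasmid carries its own lacI gene, so transcription is repressed until it is induced with IPTG. The open reading frame begins with Schistosoma japonicum glutathione S-transferase, which provides an N-terminal affinity handle for glutathione-based purification. It continues into the gp78 sequence, cloned between BamHI and SalI sites that both remain intact. According to the depositor, the insert contains DNA encoding the entire cytoplasmic C-terminus of gp78, consistent with the roughly 1 kb AMFR fragment annotated in the feature table. A stop codon introduced after residue 393, just past the RING domain, truncates translation so that only a GST–RING domain fusion is made. The downstream gp78 coding sequence is therefore present but not expressed.

The stated use is as a source of recombinant RING domain-containing protein for ubiquitination assays, and the associated publication concerns the E2 enzyme UBE2G2 and ER-associated degradation.
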