Features (pLannotate 1.2.2; 17 found; start..end, strand, type, name):
    185..213     +  promoter       tac promoter: strong E. coli promoter; hybrid between the trp and lac UV5 promoters
    221..237     +  protein_bind   lac operator: The lac repressor binds to the lac operator to inhibit transcription in E. coli. This inhibition can be relieved by adding lactose or isopropyl-β-D-thiogalactopyranoside (IPTG). lac repressor encoded by lacI
    260..913     +  CDS            GST26_SCHJA: Experimental evidence at protein level: Swiss-Prot protein existence level 1. GST isoenzymes appear to play a central role in the parasite detoxification system. Other functions are also suspected including a role in increasing the solubility of haematin in the parasite gut. From Schistosoma japonicum (Blood fluke).
    959..1963    +  CDS            AMFR (fragment) (sequence partly withheld): AMFR_HUMAN - Also known as RNF45 From Homo sapiens (Human).
   2027..2066    +  CDS            rop (fragment): Rop protein, which maintains plasmids at low copy number; rop
   2168..2208    +  misc_feature   bom (fragment): basis of mobility region from pBR322
   2313..2417    +  promoter       AmpR promoter: bla
   2418..3278    +  CDS            AmpR: β-lactamase; bla; confers resistance to ampicillin, carbenicillin, and related antibiotics
   3449..4037    +  rep_origin     ori: high-copy-number ColE1/pMB1/pBR322/pUC origin of replication
   4223..4274    -  misc_feature   bom (fragment): basis of mobility region from pBR322
   4281..4358    +  promoter       lacI promoter: lacI
   4359..5441    +  CDS            lacI: lac repressor; lacI; The lac repressor binds to the lac operator to inhibit transcription in E. coli. This inhibition can be relieved by adding lactose or isopropyl-β-D-thiogalactopyranoside (IPTG).
   5454..5475    +  protein_bind   CAP binding site: CAP binding activates transcription in the presence of cAMP. E. coli catabolite activator protein
   5490..5520    +  promoter       lac promoter: promoter for the E. coli lac operon
   5528..5544    +  protein_bind   lac operator: The lac repressor binds to the lac operator to inhibit transcription in E. coli. This inhibition can be relieved by adding lactose or isopropyl-β-D-thiogalactopyranoside (IPTG). lac repressor encoded by lacI
   5564..5737    +  CDS            lacZα: LacZα fragment of β-galactosidase; lacZ fragment
   6001..109     -  CDS            yciV (fragment) (across the origin): RNAAM_ECOLI - Also known as trpH From Escherichia coli (strain K12).
>Addgene plasmid #185353 | pGEX-6P-1-gp78 RING | addgene full sequence | sequence record 410481 | Addgene NGS Result
TTAGCTTATCGACTGCACGGTGCACCAATGCTTCTGGCGTCAGGCAGCCATCGGAAGCTGTGGTATGGCT
GTGCAGGTCGTAAATCACTGCATAATTCGTGTCGCTCAAGGCGCACTCCCGTTCTGGATAATGTTTTTTG
CGCCGACATCATAACGGTTCTGGCAAATATTCTGAAATGAGCTGTTGACAATTAATCATCGGCTCGTATA
ATGTGTGGAATTGTGAGCGGATAACAATTTCACACAGGAAACAGTATTCATGTCCCCTATACTAGGTTAT
TGGAAAATTAAGGGCCTTGTGCAACCCACTCGACTTCTTTTGGAATATCTTGAAGAAAAATATGAAGAGC
ATTTGTATGAGCGCGATGAAGGTGATAAATGGCGAAACAAAAAGTTTGAATTGGGTTTGGAGTTTCCCAA
TCTTCCTTATTATATTGATGGTGATGTTAAATTAACACAGTCTATGGCCATCATACGTTATATAGCTGAC
AAGCACAACATGTTGGGTGGTTGTCCAAAAGAGCGTGCAGAGATTTCAATGCTTGAAGGAGCGGTTTTGG
ATATTAGATACGGTGTTTCGAGAATTGCATATAGTAAAGACTTTGAAACTCTCAAAGTTGATTTTCTTAG
CAAGCTACCTGAAATGCTGAAAATGTTCGAAGATCGTTTATGTCATAAAACATATTTAAATGGTGATCAT
GTAACCCATCCTGACTTCATGTTGTATGACGCTCTTGATGTTGTTTTATACATGGACCCAATGTGCCTGG
ATGCGTTCCCAAAATTAGTTTGTTTTAAAAAACGTATTGAAGCTATCCCACAAATTGATAAGTACTTGAA
ATCCAGCAAGTATATAGCATGGCCTTTGCAGGGCTGGCAAGCCACGTTTGGTGGTGGCGACCATCCTCCA
AAATCGGATCTGGAAGTTCTGTTCCAGGGGCCCCTGGGATCCCCAGGAATTCGTCGGCACAAGAACTATC
TACGTGTGGTTGGAAACATGGAGGCCAGGTTTGCAGTTGCAACTCCAGAGGAGCTGGCTGTCAACAATGA
CGACTGTGCCATCTGTTGGGACTCCATGCAGGCTGCGCGGAAACTGCCCTGTGGACATCTTTTCCACAAC
TCCTGTCTTCGTTCCTGGCTAGAACAAGACACCTCCTGTCCAACATGCAGAATGTCTCTTAATATTGCCG
ACAATAATCGTGTCAGGGAAGAATAGCAAGGAGAGAACTTGGATGAGAATTTGGTTCCTGTAGCAGCAGC
CGAAGGGAGACCTCGCTTAAACCAACACAATCACTTCTTCCATTTCGATGGGTCTCGGATTGCGAGCTGG
CTGCCGAGTTTTTCGGTTGAAGTGATGCACACCACCAACATTCTTGGCATTACGCAGGCCAGCAACTCC
[129 nt withheld, positions 1400-1528]
CAAGTACCTTTTCCTACACAGCGGTCAGATAGCATCAGACCTGCATTGAACAGTCCTGTGGAAAGGCCAA
GCAGTGACCAGGAAGAGGGAGAAACTTCTGCTCAGACCGAGCGTGTGCCACTGGACCTCAGTCCTCGCCT
GGAGGAGACGCTGGACTTCGGCGAGGTGGAAGTGGAGCCCAGTGAGGTGGAAGACTTCGAGGCTCGTGGG
AGCCGCTTCTCCAAGTCTGCTGATGAGAGACAGCGCATGCTGGTGCAGCGTAAGGACGAACTCCTCCAGC
AAGCTCGCAAACGTTTCTTGAACAAAAGTTCTGAAGATGATGCGGCCTCAGAGAGCTTCCTCCCCTCGGA
AGGTGCGTCCTCTGACCCCGTGACCCTGCGTCGAAGGATGCTGGCTGCCGCCGCGGAACGGAGGCTTCAG
AAGCAGCAGACCTCCTAGCGCTCCCTTGCCTTCCTCAGCTGGTCGACTCGAGCGGCCGCATCGTGACTGA
CTGACGATCTGCCTCGCGCGTTTCGGTGATGACGGTGAAAACCTCTGACACATGCAGCTCCCGGAGACGG
TCACAGCTTGTCTGTAAGCGGATGCCGGGAGCAGACAAGCCCGTCAGGGCGCGTCAGCGGGTGTTGGCGG
GTGTCGGGGCGCAGCCATGACCCAGTCACGTAGCGATAGCGGAGTGTATAATTCTTGAAGACGAAAGGGC
CTCGTGATACGCCTATTTTTATAGGTTAATGTCATGATAATAATGGTTTCTTAGACGTCAGGTGGCACTT
TTCGGGGAAATGTGCGCGGAACCCCTATTTGTTTATTTTTCTAAATACATTCAAATATGTATCCGCTCAT
GAGACAATAACCCTGATAAATGCTTCAATAATATTGAAAAAGGAAGAGTATGAGTATTCAACATTTCCGT
GTCGCCCTTATTCCCTTTTTTGCGGCATTTTGCCTTCCTGTTTTTGCTCACCCAGAAACGCTGGTGAAAG
TAAAAGATGCTGAAGATCAGTTGGGTGCACGAGTGGGTTACATCGAACTGGATCTCAACAGCGGTAAGAT
CCTTGAGAGTTTTCGCCCCGAAGAACGTTTTCCAATGATGAGCACTTTTAAAGTTCTGCTATGTGGCGCG
GTATTATCCCGTGTTGACGCCGGGCAAGAGCAACTCGGTCGCCGCATACACTATTCTCAGAATGACTTGG
TTGAGTACTCACCAGTCACAGAAAAGCATCTTACGGATGGCATGACAGTAAGAGAATTATGCAGTGCTGC
CATAACCATGAGTGATAACACTGCGGCCAACTTACTTCTGACAACGATCGGAGGACCGAAGGAGCTAACC
GCTTTTTTGCACAACATGGGGGATCATGTAACTCGCCTTGATCGTTGGGAACCGGAGCTGAATGAAGCCA
TACCAAACGACGAGCGTGACACCACGATGCCTGCAGCAATGGCAACAACGTTGCGCAAACTATTAACTGG
CGAACTACTTACTCTAGCTTCCCGGCAACAATTAATAGACTGGATGGAGGCGGATAAAGTTGCAGGACCA
CTTCTGCGCTCGGCCCTTCCGGCTGGCTGGTTTATTGCTGATAAATCTGGAGCCGGTGAGCGTGGGTCTC
GCGGTATCATTGCAGCACTGGGGCCAGATGGTAAGCCCTCCCGTATCGTAGTTATCTACACGACGGGGAG
TCAGGCAACTATGGATGAACGAAATAGACAGATCGCTGAGATAGGTGCCTCACTGATTAAGCATTGGTAA
CTGTCAGACCAAGTTTACTCATATATACTTTAGATTGATTTAAAACTTCATTTTTAATTTAAAAGGATCT
AGGTGAAGATCCTTTTTGATAATCTCATGACCAAAATCCCTTAACGTGAGTTTTCGTTCCACTGAGCGTC
AGACCCCGTAGAAAAGATCAAAGGATCTTCTTGAGATCCTTTTTTTCTGCGCGTAATCTGCTGCTTGCAA
ACAAAAAAACCACCGCTACCAGCGGTGGTTTGTTTGCCGGATCAAGAGCTACCAACTCTTTTTCCGAAGG
TAACTGGCTTCAGCAGAGCGCAGATACCAAATACTGTCCTTCTAGTGTAGCCGTAGTTAGGCCACCACTT
CAAGAACTCTGTAGCACCGCCTACATACCTCGCTCTGCTAATCCTGTTACCAGTGGCTGCTGCCAGTGGC
GATAAGTCGTGTCTTACCGGGTTGGACTCAAGACGATAGTTACCGGATAAGGCGCAGCGGTCGGGCTGAA
CGGGGGGTTCGTGCACACAGCCCAGCTTGGAGCGAACGACCTACACCGAACTGAGATACCTACAGCGTGA
GCTATGAGAAAGCGCCACGCTTCCCGAAGGGAGAAAGGCGGACAGGTATCCGGTAAGCGGCAGGGTCGGA
ACAGGAGAGCGCACGAGGGAGCTTCCAGGGGGAAACGCCTGGTATCTTTATAGTCCTGTCGGGTTTCGCC
ACCTCTGACTTGAGCGTCGATTTTTGTGATGCTCGTCAGGGGGGCGGAGCCTATGGAAAAACGCCAGCAA
CGCGGCCTTTTTACGGTTCCTGGCCTTTTGCTGGCCTTTTGCTCACATGTTCTTTCCTGCGTTATCCCCT
GATTCTGTGGATAACCGTATTACCGCCTTTGAGTGAGCTGATACCGCTCGCCGCAGCCGAACGACCGAGC
GCAGCGAGTCAGTGAGCGAGGAAGCGGAAGAGCGCCTGATGCGGTATTTTCTCCTTACGCATCTGTGCGG
TATTTCACACCGCATAAATTCCGACACCATCGAATGGCGCAAAACCTTTCGCGGTATGGCATGATAGCGC
CCGGAAGAGAGTCAATTCAGGGTGGTGAATGTGAAACCAGTAACGTTATACGATGTCGCAGAGTATGCCG
GTGTCTCTTATCAGACCGTTTCCCGCGTGGTGAACCAGGCCAGCCACGTTTCTGCGAAAACGCGGGAAAA
AGTGGAAGCGGCGATGGCGGAGCTGAATTACATTCCCAACCGCGTGGCACAACAACTGGCGGGCAAACAG
TCGTTGCTGATTGGCGTTGCCACCTCCAGTCTGGCCCTGCACGCGCCGTCGCAAATTGTCGCGGCGATTA
AATCTCGCGCCGATCAACTGGGTGCCAGCGTGGTGGTGTCGATGGTAGAACGAAGCGGCGTCGAAGCCTG
TAAAGCGGCGGTGCACAATCTTCTCGCGCAACGCGTCAGTGGGCTGATCATTAACTATCCGCTGGATGAC
CAGGATGCCATTGCTGTGGAAGCTGCCTGCACTAATGTTCCGGCGTTATTTCTTGATGTCTCTGACCAGA
CACCCATCAACAGTATTATTTTCTCCCATGAAGACGGTACGCGACTGGGCGTGGAGCATCTGGTCGCATT
GGGTCACCAGCAAATCGCGCTGTTAGCGGGCCCATTAAGTTCTGTCTCGGCGCGTCTGCGTCTGGCTGGC
TGGCATAAATATCTCACTCGCAATCAAATTCAGCCGATAGCGGAACGGGAAGGCGACTGGAGTGCCATGT
CCGGTTTTCAACAAACCATGCAAATGCTGAATGAGGGCATCGTTCCCACTGCGATGCTGGTTGCCAACGA
TCAGATGGCGCTGGGCGCAATGCGCGCCATTACCGAGTCCGGGCTGCGCGTTGGTGCGGATATCTCGGTA
GTGGGATACGACGATACCGAAGACAGCTCATGTTATATCCCGCCGTTAACCACCATCAAACAGGATTTTC
GCCTGCTGGGGCAAACCAGCGTGGACCGCTTGCTGCAACTCTCTCAGGGCCAGGCGGTGAAGGGCAATCA
GCTGTTGCCCGTCTCACTGGTGAAAAGAAAAACCACGCTAGCGCCCAATACGCAAACCGCCTCTCCCCGC
GCGTTGGCCGATTCATTAATGCAGCTGGCACGACAGGTTTCCCGACTGGAAAGCGGGCAGTGAGCGCAAC
GCAATTAATGTAAGTTAGCTCACTCATTAGGCACCCCAGGCTTTACACTTTATGCTTCCGGCTCGTATGT
TGTGTGGAATTGTGAGCGGATAACAATTTCACACAGGAAACAGCTATGACCATGATTACGGATTCACTGG
CCGTCGTTTTACAACGTCGTGACTGGGAAAACCCTGGCGTTACCCAACTTAATCGCCTTGCAGCACATCC
CCCTTTCGCCAGCTGGCGTAATAGCGAAGAGGCCCGCACCGATCGCCCTTCCCAACAGTTGCGCAGCCTG
AATGGCGAATGGCGCTTTGCCTGGTTTCCGGCACCAGAAGCGGTGCCGGAAAGCTGGCTGGAGTGCGATC
TTCCTGAGGCCGATACTGTCGTCGTCCCCTCAAACTGGCAGATGCACGGTTACGATGCGCCCATCTACAC
CAACGTGACCTATCCCATTACGGTCAATCCGCCGTTTGTTCCCACGGAGAATCCGACGGGTTGTTACTCG
CTCACATTTAATGTTGATGAAAGCTGGCTACAGGAAGGCCAGACGCGAATTATTTTTGATGGCGTTGGAA
